>Addgene plasmid #205463 | pGL3-MTS-CCDB-N136-RsDddA-A-UGI-PURO | addgene full sequence | sequence record 405622 | Addgene NGS Result
ACGCGTTGACATTGATTATTGACTAGTTATTAATAGTAATCAATTACGGGGTCATTAGTTCATAGCCCAT
ATATGGAGTTCCGCGTTACATAACTTACGGTAAATGGCCCGCCTGGCTGACCGCCCAACGACCCCCGCCC
ATTGACGTCAATAATGACGTATGTTCCCATAGTAACGCCAATAGGGACTTTCCATTGACGTCAATGGGTG
GAGTATTTACGGTAAACTGCCCACTTGGCAGTACATCAAGTGTATCATATGCCAAGTACGCCCCCTATTG
ACGTCAATGACGGTAAATGGCCCGCCTGGCATTATGCCCAGTACATGACCTTATGGGACTTTCCTACTTG
GCAGTACATCTACGTATTAGTCATCGCTATTACCATGGTGATGCGGTTTTGGCAGTACATCAATGGGCGT
GGATAGCGGTTTGACTCACGGGGATTTCCAAGTCTCCACCCCATTGACGTCAATGGGAGTTTGTTTTGGC
ACCAAAATCAACGGGACTTTCCAAAATGTCGTAACAACTCCGCCCCATTGACGCAAATGGGCGGTAGGCG
TGTACGGTGGGAGGTCTATATAAGCAGAGCTCTCTGGCTAACTAGAGAACCCACTGCTTACTGGCTTATC
GAAATTAATACGACTCACTATAGGGAGACAAGCTGGCTAGACCATGTTGGGGTTTGTGGGTCGGGTGGCC
GCTGCTCCGGCCTCCGGGGCCTTGCGGAGACTCACCCCTTCAGCGTCGCTGCCCCCAGCTCAGCTCTTAC
TGCGGGCCGCTCCGACGGCGGTCCATCCTGTCAGGGACTATGCGGCGCAAACATCTGAGAGCGGCGGAGG
CGGGAGCCCCGGCGCGGCCGCTGACTACAAGGATGACGACGATAAAGGTAGCGTGGATCTACGCACGCTC
GGCTACAGCCAGCAGCAACAGGAGAAGATCAAACCGAAGGTTCGTTCGACAGTGGCGCAGCACCACGAGG
CACTGGTCGGCCATGGGTTTACACACGCGCACATCGTTGCGCTCAGCCAACACCCGGCAGCGTTAGGGAC
CGTCGCTGTCAAGTATCAGGACATGATCGCAGCGTTGCCAGAGGCGACACACGAAGCGATCGTTGGCGTC
GGCAAACAGTGGTCCGGCGCACGCGCTCTGGAGGCCTTGCTCACGGTGGCGGGAGAGTTGAGAGGTCCAC
CGTTACAGTTGGACACAGGCCAACTTCTCAAGATTGCAAAACGTGGCGGCGTGACCGCAGTGGAGGCAGT
GCATGCATGGCGCAATGCACTGACGGGTGCCCCCCTGAACCTGACCCCAGAGACCGGCTTACTAAAAGCC
AGATAACAGTATGCGTATTTGCGCGCTGATTTTTGCGGTATAAGAATATATACTGATATGTATACCCGAA
GTATGTCAAAAAGAGGTATGCTATGAAGCAGCGTATTACAGTGACAGTTGACAGCGACAGCTATCAGTTG
CTCAAGGCATATATGATGTCAATATCTCCGGTCTGGTAAGCACAACCATGCAGAATGAAGCCCGTCGTCT
GCGTGCCGAACGCTGGAAAGCGGAAAATCAGGAAGGGATGGCTGAGGTCGCCCGGTTTATTGAAATGAAC
GGCTCTTTTGCTGACGAGAACAGGGGCTGGTGAAATGCAGTTTAAGGTTTACACCTATAAAAGAGAGAGC
CGTTATCGTCTGTTTGTGGATGTACAGAGTGATATTATTGACACGCCCGGGCGACGGATGGTGATCCCCC
TGGCCAGTGCACGTCTGCTGTCAGATAAAGTCTCCCGTGAACTTTACCCGGTGGTGCATATCGGGGATGA
AAGCTGGCGCATGATGACCACCGATATGGCCAGTGTGCCGGTGTCCGTTATCGGGGAAGAAGTGGCTGAT
CTCAGCCACCGCGAAAATGACATCAAAAACGCCATTAACCTGATGTTCTGGGGAATATAAATGTCAGGCT
CCCTTATACACAGCCAGGGTCTCTCGCGTTGACCAACGACCACCTCGTCGCCTTGGCCTGCCTCGGCGGA
CGTCCTGCGCTGGATGCAGTGAAAAAGGGATTGGGAGGCTCCGCTAGCAGCAGCACCCCCAGCTACCCCC
AGTACAAGGCCCAGAGCGCCAGCCACGTGGAGGGCAAGGCCGCCCTGTACATGAGGGAGAACGGCATCAA
CGAGGCCACCGTGTTCCACAACAACCCCAACGGCACCTGCGGCTTCTGCGACAGACAGGTGCCCGCCCTG
CTGCCCAAGGGCGCCAAGCTGACCGTGGTGCCCCCCTCCAACAGCGTGGCCAACAACGTGAGAGCCATCC
CCGTGCCCAAGACCTACATCGGCAACAGCACCGTGCCCAAGATCAAGGCATCAGGCGGGAGCACCAACCT
GTCTGACATCATCGAGAAGGAGACAGGCAAGCAGCTGGTCATCCAGGAGAGCATCCTGATGCTGCCCGAA
GAAGTCGAAGAAGTGATCGGAAACAAGCCTGAGAGCGATATCCTGGTCCATACCGCCTACGACGAGAGTA
CCGACGAAAATGTGATGCTGCTGACATCCGACGCCCCAGAGTATAAGCCCTGGGCTCTGGTCATCCAGGA
TTCCAACGGAGAGAACAAAATCAAAATGCTGGCTTAAGTCTAGAGGGCCCGTTTAAACCCGCTGATCAGC
CTCGACTGTGCCTTCTAGTTGCCAGCCATCTGTTGTTTGCCCCTCCCCCGTGCCTTCCTTGACCCTGGAA
GGTGCCACTCCCACTGTCCTTTCCTAATAAAATGAGGAAATTGCATCGCATTGTCTGAGTAGGTGTCATT
CTATTCTGGGGGGTGGGGTGGGGCAGGACAGCAAGGGGGAGGATTGGGAAGACAATAGCAGGCATGCTGG
GGATGCGGTGGGCTCTATGGCTCGAGGGGGTTGGGGTTGCGCCTTTTCCAAGGCAGCCCTGGGTTTGCGC
AGGGACGCGGCTGCTCTGGGCGTGGTTCCGGGAAACGCAGCGGCGCCGACCCTGGGACTCGCACATTCTT
CACGTCCGTTCGCAGCGTCACCCGGATCTTCGCCGCTACCCTTGTGGGCCCCCCGGCGACGCTTCCTGCT
CCGCCCCTAAGTCGGGAAGGTTCCTTGCGGTTCGCGGCGTGCCGGACGTGACAAACGGAAGCCGCACGTC
TCACTAGTACCCTCGCAGACGGACAGCGCCAGGGAGCAATGGCAGCGCGCCGACCGCGATGGGCTGTGGC
CAATAGCGGCTGCTCAGCAGGGCGCGCCGAGAGCAGCGGCCGGGAAGGGGCGGTGCGGGAGGCGGGGTGT
GGGGCGGTAGTGTGGGCCCTGTTCCTGCCCGCGCGGTGTTCCGCATTCTGCAAGCCTCCGGAGCGCACGT
CGGCAGTCGGCTCCCTCGTTGACCGAATCACCGACCTCTCTCCCCAGGGGGATCCACCGGAGCTTACCAT
GACCGAGTACAAGCCCACGGTGCGCCTCGCCACCCGCGACGACGTCCCCAGGGCCGTACGCACCCTCGCC
GCCGCGTTCGCCGACTACCCCGCCACGCGCCACACCGTCGATCCGGACCGCCACATCGAGCGGGTCACCG
AGCTGCAAGAACTCTTCCTCACGCGCGTCGGGCTCGACATCGGCAAGGTGTGGGTCGCGGACGACGGCGC
CGCGGTGGCGGTCTGGACCACGCCGGAGAGCGTCGAAGCGGGGGCGGTGTTCGCCGAGATCGGCCCGCGC
ATGGCCGAGTTGAGCGGTTCCCGGCTGGCCGCGCAGCAACAGATGGAAGGCCTCCTGGCGCCGCACCGGC
CCAAGGAGCCCGCGTGGTTCCTGGCCACCGTCGGCGTCTCGCCCGACCACCAGGGCAAGGGTCTGGGCAG
CGCCGTCGTGCTCCCCGGAGTGGAGGCGGCCGAGCGCGCCGGGGTGCCCGCCTTCCTGGAAACCTCCGCG
CCCCGCAACCTCCCCTTCTACGAGCGGCTCGGCTTCACCGTCACCGCCGACGTCGAGGTGCCCGAAGGAC
CGCGCACCTGGTGCATGACCCGCAAGCCCGGTGCCTGACGCCCGCCCCACGACCCGCAGCGCCCGACCGA
AAGGAGCGCACGACCCCATGCATCGGTACCTTTAAGACCAATGACTTACAAGGCAGCTGTAGATCTTAGC
CACTTTCTAGAGTCGGGGCGGCCGGCCGCTTCGAGCAGACATGATAAGATACATTGATGAGTTTGGACAA
ACCACAACTAGAATGCAGTGAAAAAAATGCTTTATTTGTGAAATTTGTGATGCTATTGCTTTATTTGTAA
CCATTATAAGCTGCAATAAACAAGTTAACAACAACAATTGCATTCATTTTATGTTTCAGGTTCAGGGGGA
GGTGTGGGAGGTTTTTTAAAGCAAGTAAAACCTCTACAAATGTGGTAAAATCGATAAGGATCCGTCGACC
GATGCCCTTGAGAGCCTTCAACCCAGTCAGCTCCTTCCGGTGGGCGCGGGGCATGACTATCGTCGCCGCA
CTTATGACTGTCTTCTTTATCATGCAACTCGTAGGACAGGTGCCGGCAGCGCTCTTCCGCTTCCTCGCTC
ACTGACTCGCTGCGCTCGGTCGTTAGGCTGCGGCGAGCGGTATCAGCTCACTCAAAGGCGGTAATACGGT
TATCCACAGAATCAGGGGATAACGCAGGAAAGAACATGTGAGCAAAAGGCCAGCAAAAGGCCAGGAACCG
TAAAAAGGCCGCGTTGCTGGCGTTTTTCCATAGGCTCCGCCCCCCTGACGAGCATCACAAAAATCGACGC
TCAAGTCAGAGGTGGCGAAACCCGACAGGACTATAAAGATACCAGGCGTTTCCCCCTGGAAGCTCCCTCG
TGCGCTCTCCTGTTCCGACCCTGCCGCTTACCGGATACCTGTCCGCCTTTCTCCCTTCGGGAAGCGTGGC
GCTTTCTCATAGCTCACGCTGTAGGTATCTCAGTTCGGTGTAGGTCGTTCGCTCCAAGCTGGGCTGTGTG
CACGAACCCCCCGTTCAGCCCGACCGCTGCGCCTTATCCGGTAACTATCGTCTTGAGTCCAACCCGGTAA
GACACGACTTATCGCCACTGGCAGCAGCCACTGGTAACAGGATTAGCAGAGCGAGGTATGTAGGCGGTGC
TACAGAGTTCTTGAAGTGGTGGCCTAACTACGGCTACACTAGAAGAACAGTATTTGGTATCTGCGCTCTG
CTGAAGCCAGTTACCTTCGGAAAAAGAGTTGGTAGCTCTTGATCCGGCAAACAAACCACCGCTGGTAGCG
GTGGTTTTTTTGTTTGCAAGCAGCAGATTACGCGCAGAAAAAAAGGATCTCAAGAAGATCCTTTGATCTT
TTCTACGGGGTCTGACGCTCAGTGGAACGAAAACTCACGTTAAGGGATTTTGGTCATGAGATTATCAAAA
AGGATCTTCACCTAGATCCTTTTAAATTAAAAATGAAGTTTTAAATCAATCTAAAGTATATATGAGTAAA
CTTGGTCTGACAGTTACCAATGCTTAATCAGTGAGGCACCTATCTCAGCGATCTGTCTATTTCGTTCATC
CATAGTTGCCTGACTCCCCGTCGTGTAGATAACTACGATACGGGAGGGCTTACCATCTGGCCCCAGTGCT
GCAATGATACCGCGGGACCCACGCTCACCGGCTCCAGATTTATCAGCAATAAACCAGCCAGCCGGAAGGG
CCGAGCGCAGAAGTGGTCCTGCAACTTTATCCGCCTCCATCCAGTCTATTAATTGTTGCCGGGAAGCTAG
AGTAAGTAGTTCGCCAGTTAATAGTTTGCGCAACGTTGTTGCCATTGCTACAGGCATCGTGGTGTCACGC
TCGTCGTTTGGTATGGCTTCATTCAGCTCCGGTTCCCAACGATCAAGGCGAGTTACATGATCCCCCATGT
TGTGCAAAAAAGCGGTTAGCTCCTTCGGTCCTCCGATCGTTGTCAGAAGTAAGTTGGCCGCAGTGTTATC
ACTCATGGTTATGGCAGCACTGCATAATTCTCTTACTGTCATGCCATCCGTAAGATGCTTTTCTGTGACT
GGTGAGTACTCAACCAAGTCATTCTGAGAATAGTGTATGCGGCGACCGAGTTGCTCTTGCCCGGCGTCAA
TACGGGATAATACCGCGCCACATAGCAGAACTTTAAAAGTGCTCATCATTGGAAAACGTTCTTCGGGGCG
AAAACTCTCAAGGATCTTACCGCTGTTGAGATCCAGTTCGATGTAACCCACTCGTGCACCCAACTGATCT
TCAGCATCTTTTACTTTCACCAGCGTTTCTGGGTGAGCAAAAACAGGAAGGCAAAATGCCGCAAAAAAGG
GAATAAGGGCGACACGGAAATGTTGAATACTCATACTCTTCCTTTTTCAATATTATTGAAGCATTTATCA
GGGTTATTGTCTCATGAGCGGATACATATTTGAATGTATTTAGAAAAATAAACAAATAGGGGTTCCGCGC
ACATTTCCCCGAAAAGTGCCACCTG
Features (pLannotate 1.2.2; 20 found; start..end, strand, type, name):
      8..387     +  enhancer       CMV enhancer: human cytomegalovirus immediate early enhancer
    388..591     +  promoter       CMV promoter: human cytomegalovirus (CMV) immediate early promoter
    587..620     +  LTR            5' LTR (truncated) (fragment): truncated 5' long terminal repeat (LTR) from HIV-1
    636..654     +  promoter       T7 promoter: promoter for bacteriophage T7 RNA polymerase
    698..1312    +  CDS            avrXa10 (fragment): AVX10_XANOO - Experimental evidence at protein level: Swiss-Prot protein existence level 1. Avirulence protein. Induces the hypersensitive response (HR)in rice plants carrying the resistance gene Xa10. Activity depends on the presence of the core repeat domains; replacement with repeat domains from other proteins (AvrBs3 of X.euvesicatoria (AC P14727) or AvrXa7 of this organism) does not elicit the HR. Probably acts as a transcription factor in its host plant (rice) to induce plant resistance or disease. From Xanthomonas oryzae pv. oryzae.
   1314..1391    +  intron         PDK intron (fragment): pdk; modified pyruvate orthophosphate dikinase intron from Flaveria trinervia 3.0
   1482..1640    +  CDS            ccdA (fragment): CCDA_ECO57 - Also known as H, letA. Experimental evidence at protein level: Swiss-Prot protein existence level 1. Antitoxin component of a type II toxin-antitoxin (TA) system which inhibits the post-segregational killing (PSK) of plasmid-free cells, also referred to as a plasmid addiction system. Binds to and blocks the activity of CcdB; will also remove bound CcdB protein from the CcdB-GyrA complex by forming a CcdA-CcdB complex, a process termed rejuvenation. Functions as a transcriptional corepressor for the ccdAB operon, repression also requires CcdB (By similarity). From Escherichia coli
   1645..1947    +  CDS            ccdB: CCDB_ECOLI - Also known as G, letB, letD. Experimental evidence at protein level: Swiss-Prot protein existence level 1. Toxic component of a type II toxin-antitoxin (TA) system, functioning in plasmid maintainence. Responsible for the post- segregational killing (PSK) of plasmid-free cells, also referred to as a plasmid addiction system. Half-life of over 2 hours. Cell killing by CcdB is accompanied by filamentation, defects in chromosome and plasmid segregation, defects in cell division, formation of anucleate cells, decreased DNA synthesis and plasmid loss. Interferes with the activity of DN
   2070..2369    +  CDS            dddA (fragment): DDDA_BURC1 - Experimental evidence at protein level: Swiss-Prot protein existence level 1. Toxic component of a toxin-immunity protein module, which functions as a cellular contact-dependent growth inhibition (CDI) system. CDI modules allow bacteria to communicate with and inhibit the growth of closely related neighboring bacteria in a contact-dependent fashion. Bacteria that have this module inhibit or kill bacteria without it, giving them a growth advantage. Probably specifically inhibited by cognate immunity protein DddI (Probable). The C-terminal 163 residue fragment has double-stranded DN
   2373..2621    +  CDS            UGI: UNGI_BPPB2 - Experimental evidence at protein level: Swiss-Prot protein existence level 1. This protein binds specifically and reversibly to the host uracil-DNA glycosylase, preventing removal of uracil residues from PBS2 DNA by the host uracil-excision repair system. From Bacillus phage PBS2 (Bacteriophage PBS2).
   2666..2890    +  polyA_signal   bGH poly(A) signal: bovine growth hormone polyadenylation signal
   2897..3407    +  promoter       hPGK promoter: human phosphoglycerate kinase 1 promoter
   3429..4028    +  CDS            PuroR (fragment): puromycin N-acetyltransferase; pac from Streptomyces; confers resistance to puromycin
   4071..4139    +  CDS            nef (fragment): NEF_HV1Z2 - Experimental evidence at protein level: Swiss-Prot protein existence level 1. Extracellular Nef protein targets CD4(+) T-lymphocytes for apoptosis by interacting with CXCR4 surface receptors. From Human immunodeficiency virus type 1 group M subtype D (isolate Z2/CDC-Z34) (HIV-1).
   4175..4296    -  polyA_signal   SV40 poly(A) signal: SV40 polyadenylation signal
   4319..4387    -  CDS            large T antigen (fragment): large T antigen from SV40 (simian virus 40)
   4403..4535    +  CDS            TcR (fragment): tetracycline efflux protein; tet; confers resistance to tetracycline
   4715..5303    -  rep_origin     ori: high-copy-number ColE1/pMB1/pBR322/pUC origin of replication
   5474..6334    -  CDS            AmpR: β-lactamase; bla; confers resistance to ampicillin, carbenicillin, and related antibiotics
   6335..6439    -  promoter       AmpR promoter: bla
