[The description below was written by a language model from this plasmid's Addgene catalogue record and pLannotate feature annotations shown in this document.]
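Description:
pGL3-MTS-CCDB-N136-RsDddA-A-UGI-PURO is a 6,465-nt mammalian expression plasmid on a pGL3 backbone that serves as an acceptor vector for building one arm of a mitochondria-targeted RsDdCBE, a DddA-derived cytosine base editor. It replicates in E. coli from a high-copy ColE1/pUC origin and is selected with ampicillin (AmpR under its own bla promoter). Because it carries an intact ccdB toxin gene, it must be maintained in a ccdB-tolerant strain.

The editor cassette is driven by the CMV enhancer and immediate-early promoter, with a T7 promoter just downstream, and ends at a bGH polyadenylation signal. According to the catalogue entry, the reading frame begins with a mitochondrial targeting sequence (MTS), which the automated annotation does not call separately. An adjacent segment matching the Xanthomonas TAL effector AvrXa10 presumably corresponds to the TALE N-terminal domain ("N136"). Next comes a stuffer containing a ccdA fragment and full-length ccdB. This most likely acts as a counter-selectable placeholder to be replaced by a custom TALE repeat array, so that only recombinant plasmids survive in standard strains; the record does not spell out the assembly scheme. Downstream lie a DddA-homologous deaminase fragment (RsDddA fragment A, one part of a split double-stranded DNA cytidine deaminase) and a uracil glycosylase inhibitor (UGI), which blocks excision of the uracil intermediate and so favours C-to-T outcomes. A separate hPGK promoter drives puromycin N-acetyltransferase for selection of transfected mammalian cells.

Short hits to an HIV-1 LTR, nef, a PDK intron, SV40 large T antigen and TcR appear to be small fragments left over from earlier cloning rather than functional elements. A working editor would presumably require pairing with a plasmid carrying the complementary RsDddA fragment.
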