Addgene plasmid #205463: pGL3-MTS-CCDB-N136-RsDddA-A-UGI-PURO
Purpose: A backbone containing a RsDddA fragment A for constructing mitochondria-targeted RsDdCBE expression plasmid
Depositing lab: Bin Shen. Publication: Engineering RsDddA as mitochondrial base editor with wide target compatibility and enhanced activity. Cheng K, Li C, Jin J, Qian X, Guo J, Shen L, Dai Y, Zhang X, Li Z, Guan Y, Zhou F, Tang J, Zhang J, Shen B, Lou X. Mol Ther Nucleic Acids. 2023 Sep 9;34:102028. doi: 10.1016/j.omtn.2023.09.005. eCollection 2023 Dec 12. PubMed 37744175.
Backbone
  Vector backbone: pGL3
  Vector type: Mammalian Expression
Growth in bacteria
  Bacterial resistance: Ampicillin, 100 μg/mL
  Growth temperature: 37°C
  Growth strain: ccdB Survival
  Copy number: High Copy
Gene/Insert
  Gene/Insert name: MTS; N136; ccdb; RsDddA-A; UGI
  Species: Synthetic
  Cloning method: Gibson Cloning
Terms and licenses: Academic/Nonprofit Terms; Industry Terms: Not Available to Industry
How to cite: pGL3-MTS-CCDB-N136-RsDddA-A-UGI-PURO was a gift from Bin Shen (Addgene plasmid # 205463 ; http://n2t.net/addgene:205463 ; RRID:Addgene_205463)
